Addgene plasmid #157129: pD649-HAsp-CLEC4A-COMP5AP-AviTag-9xHis
Purpose: Mammalian expression of cell-surface protein extracellular domain fused to COMP5AP-AviTag-9xHis. Protein is secreted from cells.
Depositing lab: Chris Garcia. Depositing organization: Stanford University. Publication: A Human IgSF Cell-Surface Interactome Reveals a Complex Network of Protein-Protein Interactions. Wojtowicz WM, Vielmetter J, Fernandes RA, Siepe DH, Eastman CL, Chisholm GB, Cox S, Klock H, Anderson PW, Rue SM, Miller JJ, Glaser SM, Bragstad ML, Vance J, Lam AW, Lesley SA, Zinn K, Garcia KC. Cell. 2020 Aug 20;182(4):1027-1043.e17. doi: 10.1016/j.cell.2020.07.025. PubMed 32822567.
Backbone
  Vector backbone: pD649
  Backbone size w/o insert (bp): 7153
  Vector type: Mammalian Expression
Growth in bacteria
  Bacterial resistance: Ampicillin, 100 μg/mL
  Growth temperature: 37°C
  Growth strain: DH5alpha
  Copy number: High Copy
Gene/Insert
  Gene/Insert name: CLEC4A (alt name: CLC4A)
  Species: H. sapiens (human)
  Insert size (bp): 504
  Entrez Gene: CLEC4A (a.k.a. CD367, CLECSF6, DCIR, DDB27, HDCGC13P, LLIR, hDCIR)
  Promoter: CMV/SP6
  Tag / fusion protein: COMP5AP-AviTag-9xHis (C terminal on backbone)
  Cloning method: Restriction Enzyme; 5′ cloning site GCGGCCGC (not destroyed); 3′ cloning site GGCGCGCC (not destroyed)
  Sequencing primers: 5′ ATTTAGGTGACACTATAG; 3′ CGTCGCACTCCATCACGGTG
Resource information
  A portion of this plasmid was derived from a plasmid made by: synthesis by ThermoFisher
Terms and licenses: Academic/Nonprofit Terms; Industry Terms: Not Available to Industry
Depositor comments: Some plasmids in this collection may have an IS4-like element ISVsa5 family transposase upstream of the CMV promoter.
How to cite: pD649-HAsp-CLEC4A-COMP5AP-AviTag-9xHis was a gift from Chris Garcia (Addgene plasmid # 157129 ; http://n2t.net/addgene:157129 ; RRID:Addgene_157129)
