[The description below was written by a language model from this plasmid's Addgene catalogue record and pLannotate feature annotations shown in this document.]
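Description:
pD649-HAsp-CLEC4A-COMP5AP-AviTag-9xHis is a mammalian expression plasmid built on the pD649 backbone for producing a secreted, multimerised form of the extracellular domain of human CLEC4A (also known as DCIR or CD367). It is propagated in E. coli as a high-copy plasmid through a ColE1/pUC-type origin and selected with ampicillin via the bla gene. The annotation also finds an SV40 early promoter and a bacterial EM7 promoter upstream of a puromycin N-acetyltransferase sequence followed by an SV40 polyadenylation signal, which would allow puromycin selection in mammalian cells, although the record does not describe that use. Short remnants of KanR, lacZα, ble and f1 ori are annotated only as fragments. The depositor notes that some plasmids in this collection may carry an IS4-like transposase element upstream of the CMV promoter; no such feature appears in this table.

Expression is driven by the CMV immediate-early enhancer and promoter, followed by a partial CMV intron A and an SP6 promoter that could support in vitro transcription. The open reading frame begins with a secretion signal: the name indicates an HA signal peptide, while the automated annotation partially matches it to an immunoglobulin heavy-chain leader. The CLEC4A ectodomain sits between preserved NotI and AscI sites and is fused at its C terminus to the coiled-coil region of rat cartilage oligomeric matrix protein, which forms pentamers, and then to human placental alkaline phosphatase, an AviTag for enzymatic biotinylation and a polyhistidine tag (9xHis by name, annotated as 8xHis), ending at a bGH polyadenylation signal. The pentameric, enzyme-labelled protein boosts avidity and gives a readout for detecting weak binding. It was made as part of a screen of human cell-surface protein–protein interactions.
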