Features (pLannotate 1.2.2; 24 found; start..end, strand, type, name):
    119..143     -  CDS            KanR (fragment): aminoglycoside phosphotransferase; aph(3')-Ia; confers resistance to kanamycin
    254..842     +  rep_origin     ori: high-copy-number ColE1/pMB1/pBR322/pUC origin of replication
   1067..1084    +  terminator     rrnB T2 terminator (fragment): transcription terminator T2 from the E. coli rrnB gene
   1109..1128    -  CDS            lacZα (fragment): LacZα fragment of β-galactosidase; lacZ fragment
   1584..1600    +  protein_bind   lac operator: The lac repressor binds to the lac operator to inhibit transcription in E. coli. This inhibition can be relieved by adding lactose or isopropyl-β-D-thiogalactopyranoside (IPTG). lac repressor encoded by lacI
   1843..2146    +  enhancer       CMV enhancer: human cytomegalovirus immediate early enhancer
   2147..2350    +  promoter       CMV promoter: human cytomegalovirus (CMV) immediate early promoter
   2486..2529    +  intron         CMV intron (fragment): modified intron A from human cytomegalovirus
   2581..2599    +  promoter       SP6 promoter: promoter for bacteriophage SP6 RNA polymerase
   2603..2640    +  CDS            IgH signal sequence (fragment): signal sequence from the mouse immunoglobulin heavy chain variable region
   2701..3252    +  CDS            CLEC4A (fragment): CLC4A_HUMAN - Also known as CLECSF6 From Homo sapiens (Human).
   3349..3528    +  CDS            Comp (fragment): COMP_RAT - Experimental evidence at protein level: Swiss-Prot protein existence level 1. May play a role in the structural integrity of cartilage via its interaction with other extracellular matrix proteins such as the collagens and fibronectin. Can mediate the interaction of chondrocytes with the cartilage extracellular matrix through interaction with cell surface integrin receptors. Could play a role in the pathogenesis of osteoarthritis. Potent suppressor of apoptosis in both primary chondrocytes and transformed cells. Suppresses apoptosis by blocking the activation of caspase-3 and by indu
   3516..4968    +  CDS            SEAP (fragment): secreted alkaline phosphatase from human placenta The natural enzyme has a C-terminal transmembrane sequence that is replaced by a GPI anchor.
   4993..5034    +  CDS            AviTag™ (fragment): peptide tag that allows for enzymatic biotinylation
   5038..5061    +  CDS            8xHis: 8xHis affinity tag
   5207..5318    +  polyA_signal   bGH poly(A) signal: bovine growth hormone polyadenylation signal
   5319..5427    +  rep_origin     f1 ori (fragment): f1 bacteriophage origin of replication; arrow indicates direction of (+) strand synthesis
   5441..5770    +  promoter       SV40 promoter: SV40 enhancer and early promoter
   5818..5865    +  promoter       EM7 promoter: synthetic bacterial promoter&nbsp
   5884..6483    +  CDS            PuroR (fragment): puromycin N-acetyltransferase; pac from Streptomyces; confers resistance to puromycin
   6493..6618    +  CDS            ble (fragment): BLE_KLEPN - Experimental evidence at protein level: Swiss-Prot protein existence level 1. Binding protein with a strong affinity to the bleomycin family of antibiotics. Binds to CL990; an antimitotic-antibiotic compound. From Klebsiella pneumoniae.
   6613..6734    +  polyA_signal   SV40 poly(A) signal: SV40 polyadenylation signal
   6787..7647    -  CDS            AmpR: β-lactamase; bla; confers resistance to ampicillin, carbenicillin, and related antibiotics
   7650..89      -  promoter       AmpR promoter (fragment) (across the origin): bla
>Addgene plasmid #157129 | pD649-HAsp-CLEC4A-COMP5AP-AviTag-9xHis | depositor full sequence | sequence record 303367 | Full Sequence
TTTCAATATTATTGAAGCATTTATCAGGGTTATTGTCTCATGAGCGGATACATATTTGAATGTATTTAGA
AAAATAAACAAATAGGGGTCAGTGTTACAACCAATTAACCAATTCTGAACATTATCGCGAGCCCATTTAT
ACCTGAATATGGCTCATAACACCCCTTGCTCATGACCAAAATCCCTTAACGTGAGTTACGCGCGCGTCGT
TCCACTGAGCGTCAGACCCCGTAGAAAAGATCAAAGGATCTTCTTGAGATCCTTTTTTTCTGCGCGTAAT
CTGCTGCTTGCAAACAAAAAAACCACCGCTACCAGCGGTGGTTTGTTTGCCGGATCAAGAGCTACCAACT
CTTTTTCCGAAGGTAACTGGCTTCAGCAGAGCGCAGATACCAAATACTGTTCTTCTAGTGTAGCCGTAGT
TAGCCCACCACTTCAAGAACTCTGTAGCACCGCCTACATACCTCGCTCTGCTAATCCTGTTACCAGTGGC
TGCTGCCAGTGGCGATAAGTCGTGTCTTACCGGGTTGGACTCAAGACGATAGTTACCGGATAAGGCGCAG
CGGTCGGGCTGAACGGGGGGTTCGTGCACACAGCCCAGCTTGGAGCGAACGACCTACACCGAACTGAGAT
ACCTACAGCGTGAGCTATGAGAAAGCGCCACGCTTCCCGAAGGGAGAAAGGCGGACAGGTATCCGGTAAG
CGGCAGGGTCGGAACAGGAGAGCGCACGAGGGAGCTTCCAGGGGGAAACGCCTGGTATCTTTATAGTCCT
GTCGGGTTTCGCCACCTCTGACTTGAGCGTCGATTTTTGTGATGCTCGTCAGGGGGGCGGAGCCTATGGA
AAAACGCCAGCAACGCGGCCTTTTTACGGTTCCTGGCCTTTTGCTGGCCTTTTGCTCACATGTTCTTTCC
TGCGTTATCCCCTGATTCTGTGGATAACCGTATTACCGCCTTTGAGTGAGCTGATACCGCTCGCCGCAGC
CGAACGACCGAGCGCAGCGAGTCAGTGAGCGAGGAAGCGGAAGGCGAGAGTAGGGAACTGCCAGGCATCA
AACTAAGCAGAAGGCCCCTGACGGATGGCCTTTTTGCGTTTCTACAAACTCTTTCTGTGTTGTAAAACGA
CGGCCAGTCTTAAGCTCGGGCCCCCTGGGCGGTTCTGATAACGAGTAATCGTTAATCCGCAAATAACGTA
AAAACCCGCTTCGGCGGGTTTTTTTATGGGGGGAGTTTAGGGAAAGAGCATTTGTCAGAATATTTAAGGG
CGCCTGTCACTTTGCTTGATATATGAGAATTATTTAACCTTATAAATGAGAAAAAAGCAACGCACTTTAA
ATAAGATACGTTGCTTTTTCGATTGATGAACACCTATAATTAAACTATTCATCTATTATTTATGATTTTT
TGTATATACAATATTTCTAGTTTGTTAAAGAGAATTAAGAAAATAAATCTCGAAAATAATAAAGGGAAAA
TCAGTTTTTGATATCAAAATTATACATGTCAACGATAATACAAAATATAATACAAACTATAAGATGTTAT
CAGTATTTATTATCATTTAGAATAAATTTTGTGTCGCCCTTAATTGTGAGCGGATAACAATTACGAGCTT
CATGCACAGTGGCGTTGACTCAATATTGGCCATTAGCCATATTATTCATTGGTTATATAGCATAAATCAA
TATTGGCTATTGGCCATTGCATACGTTGTATCTATATCATAATATGTACATTTATATTGGCTCATGTCCA
ATATGACCGCCATGTTGGCATTGATTATTGACTAGTTATTAATAGTAATCAATTACGGGGTCATTAGTTC
ATAGCCCATATATGGAGTTCCGCGTTACATAACTTACGGTAAATGGCCCGCCTGGCTGACCGCCCAACGA
CCCCCGCCCATTGACGTCAATAATGACGTATGTTCCCATAGTAACGCCAATAGGGACTTTCCATTGACGT
CAATGGGTGGAGTATTTACGGTAAACTGCCCACTTGGCAGTACATCAAGTGTATCATATGCCAAGTACGC
CCCCTATTGACGTCAATGACGGTAAATGGCCCGCCTGGCATTATGCCCAGTACATGACCTTATGGGACTT
TCCTACTTGGCAGTACATCTACGTATTAGTCATCGCTATTACCATGGTGATGCGGTTTTGGCAGTACATC
AATGGGCGTGGATAGCGGTTTGACTCACGGGGATTTCCAAGTCTCCACCCCATTGACGTCAATGGGAGTT
TGTTTTGGCACCAAAATCAACGGGACTTTCCAAAATGTCGTAACAACTCCGCCCCATTGACGCAAATGGG
CGGTAGGCGTGTACGGTGGGAGGTCTATATAAGCAGAGCTCGTTTAGTGAACCGTCAGATCGCCTGGAGA
CGCCATCCACGCTGTTTTGACCTCCATAGAAGACACCGGGACCGATCCAGCCTCCGCGGCCGGGAACGGT
GCATTGGAACGCGGATTCCCCGTGCCAAGAGTGACGTAAGTACCGCCTATAGAGTCTATAGGCCCACCCC
CTTGGCTTCGTTAGAACGCGGCTACAATTAATACATAACCTTATGTATCATACACATACGATTTAGGTGA
CACTATAGAATAACATCCACTTTGCCTTTCTCTCCACAGGTGTCCACTCCCAGGTCCAACTGCACCTCGG
TTCTATCGAAAACGCGCCTGCTAGCGCCACCATGAAGACCATCATTGCCCTGAGCTACATCTTCTGCCTG
GTGTTCGCTGCGGCCGCCCAGAAATACTCCCAGCTGCTGGAAAAGAAAACCACCAAAGAACTGGTGCACA
CAACCCTCGAGTGCGTGAAGAAAAACATGCCCGTGGAAGAGACAGCCTGGTCCTGCTGTCCCAAGAACTG
GAAGTCCTTCAGCAGCAACTGCTACTTCATCAGCACCGAGAGCGCCTCTTGGCAGGACTCTGAGAAGGAC
TGTGCCCGGATGGAAGCCCATCTGCTGGTCATCAACACCCAAGAGGAACAGGACTTCATCTTCCAAAACC
TGCAAGAGGAATCCGCCTACTTCGTGGGCCTGTCTGATCCTGAAGGACAGAGACACTGGCAGTGGGTCGA
CCAGACACCTTACAACGAGAGCAGCACCTTCTGGCACCCCAGAGAGCCAAGCGATCCTAACGAGAGATGC
GTGGTGCTGAACTTCCGCAAGAGCCCTAAGAGATGGGGCTGGAACGACGTGAACTGTCTGGGCCCTCAGA
GAAGCGTGTGCGAGATGATGAAGATCCACCTTGGCGCGCCGGAAGATCAAGTTGATCCAAGATTGATTGA
TGGCAAGGGCGGATCTCTGGAGGTGCTGTTCCAGGGACCAGGCGGAAGCGGCAATCCCGGCGGCGATCTG
GCCCCCCAGATGCTGCGCGAGCTGCAGGAGACCAATGCCGCCCTGCAGGACGTGCGCGAGCTGCTGCGCC
ACCGCGTGAAGGAGATCACCTTCCTGAAGAACACCGTGATGGAGTGCGACGCCTGCGGTATGCAGCCCTC
TAGAGGCTCCGGCTCCATCATCCCAGTTGAGGAGGAGAACCCGGACTTCTGGAACCGCGAGGCAGCCGAG
GCCCTGGGTGCCGCCAAGAAGCTGCAGCCTGCACAGACAGCCGCCAAGAACCTCATCATCTTCCTGGGCG
ATGGGATGGGGGTGTCTACGGTGACAGCTGCCAGGATCCTAAAAGGGCAGAAGAAGGACAAACTGGGGCC
TGAGATACCCCTGGCCATGGACCGCTTCCCATATGTGGCTCTGTCCAAGACATACAATGTAGACAAACAT
GTGCCAGACAGTGGAGCCACAGCCACGGCCTACCTGTGCGGGGTCAAGGGCAACTTCCAGACCATTGGCT
TGAGTGCAGCCGCCCGCTTTAACCAGTGCAACACGACACGCGGCAACGAGGTCATCTCCGTGATGAATCG
GGCCAAGAAAGCAGGGAAGTCAGTGGGAGTGGTAACCACCACACGAGTGCAGCACGCCTCGCCAGCCGGC
ACCTACGCCCACACGGTGAACCGCAACTGGTACTCGGACGCCGACGTGCCTGCCTCGGCCCGCCAGGAGG
GGTGCCAGGACATCGCTACGCAGCTCATCTCCAACATGGACATTGACGTGATCCTAGGTGGAGGCCGAAA
GTACATGTTTCGCATGGGAACCCCAGACCCTGAGTACCCAGATGACTACAGCCAAGGTGGGACCAGGCTG
GACGGGAAGAATCTGGTGCAGGAATGGCTGGCGAAGCGCCAGGGTGCCCGGTATGTGTGGAACCGCACTG
AGCTCATGCAGGCTTCCCTGGACCCGTCTGTGACCCATCTCATGGGTCTCTTTGAGCCTGGAGACATGAA
ATACGAGATCCACCGAGACTCCACACTGGACCCCTCCCTGATGGAGATGACAGAGGCTGCCCTGCGCCTG
CTGAGCAGGAACCCCCGCGGCTTCTTCCTCTTCGTGGAGGGTGGTCGCATCGACCATGGTCATCATGAAA
GCAGGGCTTACCGGGCACTGACTGAGACGATCATGTTCGACGACGCCATTGAGAGGGCGGGCCAGCTCAC
CAGCGAGGAGGACACGCTGAGCCTCGTCACTGCCGACCACTCCCACGTCTTCTCCTTCGGAGGCTACCCC
CTGCGAGGGAGCTCCATCTTCGGGCTGGCCCCTGGCAAGGCCCGGGACAGGAAGGCCTACACGGTCCTCC
TATACGGAAACGGTCCAGGCTATGTGCTCAAGGACGGCGCCCGGCCGGATGTTACCGAGAGCGAGAGCGG
GAGCCCCGAGTATCGGCAGCAGTCAGCAGTGCCCCTGGACGAAGAGACCCACGCAGGCGAGGACGTGGCG
GTGTTCGCGCGCGGCCCGCAGGCGCACCTGGTTCACGGCGTGCAGGAGCAGACCTTCATAGCGCACGTCA
TGGCCTTCGCCGCCTGCCTGGAGCCCTACACCGCCTGCGACCTGGCGCCCCCCGCCGGCACCACCGACGC
CGCGCACCCGGGTGGCGGAGGACTGAACGACATCTTCGAGGCTCAGAAAATCGAATGGCACGAACATCAC
CATCACCATCACCATCACCATTAAGGCCGGCCTGTAGTCACTGGCACAACGCGTTACCCGGTAAGCCAAT
CGGGTATACACGGTCGTCATACTGCAGACAGGGTTCTTCTACTTTGCAAGATAGTCTTGAGTAGTAAAAT
AAATAGATAGAGAAAATCAGCCTCGACTGTGCCTTCTAGTTGCCAGCCATCTGTTGTTTGCCCCTCCCCC
GTGCCTTCCTTGACCCTGGAAGGTGCCACTCCCACTGTCCTTTCCTAATAAAATGAGGAAATTGCATCAC
AACACTCAACCCTATCTCGGTCTATTCTTTTGATTTATAAGGGATTTTGCCGATTTCGGCCTATTGGTTA
AAAAATGAGCTGATTTAACAAAAATTTAACGCGAATTAATTCTGTGGAATGTGTGTCAGTTAGGGTGTGG
AAAGTCCCCAGGCTCCCCAGCAGGCAGAAGTATGCAAAGCATGCATCTCAATTAGTCAGCAACCAGGTGT
GGAAAGTCCCCAGGCTCCCCAGCAGGCAGAAGTATGCAAAGCATGCATCTCAATTAGTCAGCAACCATAG
TCCCGCCCCTAACTCCGCCCATCCCGCCCCTAACTCCGCCCAGTTCCGCCCATTCTCCGCCCCATGGCTG
ACTAATTTTTTTTATTTATGCAGAGGCCGAGGCCGCCTCTGCCTCTGAGCTATTCCAGAAGTAGTGAGGA
GGCTTTTTTGGAGGCCTAGGCTTTTGCAAAAAGCTCCCGGGAGCTTGTATATCCATTTTCGGATCTGATC
AGCACGTGTTGACAATTAATCATCGGCATAGTATATCGGCATAGTATAATACGACAAGGTGAGGAACTAA
ACCATGACCGAGTACAAGCCCACGGTGCGCCTCGCCACCCGCGACGACGTCCCCAGGGCCGTACGCACCC
TCGCCGCCGCGTTCGCCGACTACCCCGCCACGCGCCACACCGTCGATCCGGACCGCCACATCGAGCGGGT
CACCGAGCTGCAAGAACTCTTCCTCACGCGCGTCGGGCTCGACATCGGCAAGGTGTGGGTCGCGGACGAC
GGCGCCGCGGTGGCGGTCTGGACCACGCCGGAGAGCGTCGAAGCGGGGGCGGTGTTCGCCGAGATCGGCC
CGCGCATGGCCGAGTTGAGCGGTTCCCGGCTGGCCGCGCAGCAACAGATGGAAGGCCTCCTGGCGCCGCA
CCGGCCCAAGGAGCCCGCGTGGTTCCTGGCCACCGTCGGCGTCTCGCCCGACCACCAGGGCAAGGGTCTG
GGCAGCGCCGTCGTGCTCCCCGGAGTGGAGGCGGCCGAGCGCGCCGGGGTGCCCGCCTTCCTGGAGACAT
CCGCGCCCCGCAACCTCCCCTTCTACGAGCGGCTCGGCTTCACCGTCACCGCCGACGTCGAGGTGCCCGA
AGGACCGCGCACCTGGTGCATGACCCGCAAGCCCGGTGCCTGACACGTGCTACGAGATTTCGATTCCACC
GCCGCCTTCTATGAAAGGTTGGGCTTCGGAATCGTTTTCCGGGACGCCGGCTGGATGATCCTCCAGCGCG
GGGATCTCATGCTGGAGTTCTTCGCCCACCCCAACTTGTTTATTGCAGCTTATAATGGTTACAAATAAAG
CAATAGCATCACAAATTTCACAAATAAAGCATTTTTTTCACTGCATTCTAGTTGTGGTTTGTCCAAACTC
ATCAATGTATCTTATCATGTCTGTATACCGTCGACCTCTAGCTAGAGCTTGGCGTAATCATGGTCATTAC
CAATGCTTAATCAGTGAGGCACCTATCTCAGCGATCTGTCTATTTCGTTCATCCATAGTTGCCTGACTCC
CCGTCGTGTAGATAACTACGATACGGGAGGGCTTACCATCTGGCCCCAGCGCTGCGATGATACCGCGAGA
ACCACGCTCACCGGCTCCGGATTTATCAGCAATAAACCAGCCAGCCGGAAGGGCCGAGCGCAGAAGTGGT
CCTGCAACTTTATCCGCCTCCATCCAGTCTATTAATTGTTGCCGGGAAGCTAGAGTAAGTAGTTCGCCAG
TTAATAGTTTGCGCAACGTTGTTGCCATCGCTACAGGCATCGTGGTGTCACGCTCGTCGTTTGGTATGGC
TTCATTCAGCTCCGGTTCCCAACGATCAAGGCGAGTTACATGATCCCCCATGTTGTGCAAAAAAGCGGTT
AGCTCCTTCGGTCCTCCGATCGTTGTCAGAAGTAAGTTGGCCGCAGTGTTATCACTCATGGTTATGGCAG
CACTGCATAATTCTCTTACTGTCATGCCATCCGTAAGATGCTTTTCTGTGACTGGTGAGTACTCAACCAA
GTCATTCTGAGAATAGTGTATGCGGCGACCGAGTTGCTCTTGCCCGGCGTCAATACGGGATAATACCGCG
CCACATAGCAGAACTTTAAAAGTGCTCATCATTGGAAAACGTTCTTCGGGGCGAAAACTCTCAAGGATCT
TACCGCTGTTGAGATCCAGTTCGATGTAACCCACTCGTGCACCCAACTGATCTTCAGCATCTTTTACTTT
CACCAGCGTTTCTGGGTGAGCAAAAACAGGAAGGCAAAATGCCGCAAAAAAGGGAATAAGGGCGACACGG
AAATGTTGAATACTCATATTCTTCCTT
