>Addgene plasmid #157129 | pD649-HAsp-CLEC4A-COMP5AP-AviTag-9xHis | depositor partial sequence | sequence record 303368 | insert (extracellular domain)
CAGAAATACTCCCAGCTGCTGGAAAAGAAAACCACCAAAGAACTGGTGCACACAACCCTCGAGTGCGTGA
AGAAAAACATGCCCGTGGAAGAGACAGCCTGGTCCTGCTGTCCCAAGAACTGGAAGTCCTTCAGCAGCAA
CTGCTACTTCATCAGCACCGAGAGCGCCTCTTGGCAGGACTCTGAGAAGGACTGTGCCCGGATGGAAGCC
CATCTGCTGGTCATCAACACCCAAGAGGAACAGGACTTCATCTTCCAAAACCTGCAAGAGGAATCCGCCT
ACTTCGTGGGCCTGTCTGATCCTGAAGGACAGAGACACTGGCAGTGGGTCGACCAGACACCTTACAACGA
GAGCAGCACCTTCTGGCACCCCAGAGAGCCAAGCGATCCTAACGAGAGATGCGTGGTGCTGAACTTCCGC
AAGAGCCCTAAGAGATGGGGCTGGAACGACGTGAACTGTCTGGGCCCTCAGAGAAGCGTGTGCGAGATGA
TGAAGATCCACCTT
